Addgene plasmid #130151: pRDAX-403 FLAG miRFP670[1] Stuffer/InteinB miRFP670[2]
Purpose: PPI (BiFC/TriFC) assay vector
Depositing lab: Gary Lewin. Depositing organization: Max-Delbrueck-Centrum fuer Molekulare Medizin (MDC).
Backbone
  Vector backbone: pEGFP-N1 U55762 Clontech
  Vector type: Mammalian Expression
Growth in bacteria
  Bacterial resistance: Kanamycin, 50 μg/mL
  Growth temperature: 37°C
  Growth strain: DH5alpha
  Copy number: High Copy
Gene/Insert
  Gene/Insert name: miRFP670
  Species: M. musculus (mouse)
  Cloning method: Restriction Enzyme; 5′ cloning site unknown (unknown if destroyed); 3′ cloning site unknown (unknown if destroyed)
Terms and licenses: Academic/Nonprofit Terms; Industry Terms: Not Available to Industry
How to cite: pRDAX-403 FLAG miRFP670[1] Stuffer/InteinB miRFP670[2] was a gift from Gary Lewin (Addgene plasmid # 130151 ; http://n2t.net/addgene:130151 ; RRID:Addgene_130151)
