[The description below was written by a language model from this plasmid's Addgene catalogue record and pLannotate feature annotations shown in this document.]
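Description:
pRDAX-403 FLAG miRFP670[1] Stuffer/InteinB miRFP670[2] is a 5,558 bp mammalian expression plasmid built on the Clontech pEGFP-N1 backbone and deposited as a vector for protein–protein interaction assays based on bimolecular or trimolecular fluorescence complementation (BiFC/TriFC). It is maintained at high copy in E. coli through a ColE1/pUC-type origin. Selection uses the Tn5 NeoR/KanR gene, which is driven by a bacterial (bla) promoter for kanamycin resistance. The same gene is driven by the SV40 early promoter, with an HSV TK polyadenylation signal, for G418 selection in mammalian cells. An f1 origin is also present.

The expression cassette uses the CMV immediate-early enhancer and promoter, followed by remnants of a multiple cloning site and an N-terminal FLAG-type epitope. Downstream lie two segments annotated by homology to bacterial phytochrome (bphP). These are consistent with the two halves of the split near-infrared fluorescent protein miRFP670, labelled [1] and [2] in the name. Between them is a region matching an archaeal V-type ATPase A subunit from Thermoplasma volcanium, a gene that naturally hosts an intein, so this region probably corresponds to the "InteinB" element. The record does not explain its exact role or that of the "stuffer", which is presumably a placeholder to be replaced by a protein of interest. A second FLAG tag, a short SV40 large T antigen fragment (possibly a nuclear localisation signal, though this is not stated) and the SV40 poly(A) signal close the cassette.

The catalogue lists the insert species as mouse, whereas the annotation points to a bacterial phytochrome origin for the reporter. The cloning sites are not recorded.
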