Features (pLannotate 1.2.2; 18 found; start..end, strand, type, name):
     61..364     +  enhancer       CMV enhancer: human cytomegalovirus immediate early enhancer
    365..568     +  promoter       CMV promoter: human cytomegalovirus (CMV) immediate early promoter
    591..634     +  misc_feature   MCS (fragment): multiple cloning site
    643..667     +  CDS            3xFLAG (fragment): three tandem FLAG® epitope tags
    725..844     +  CDS            bphP (fragment): BPHY_DEIRA - Experimental evidence at protein level: Swiss-Prot protein existence level 1. Photoreceptor which exists in two forms that are reversibly interconvertible by light: the R form that absorbs maximally in the red region of the spectrum and the FR form that absorbs maximally in the far-red region. Has also a slight blue shift for the far-red maximum. Could also absorb green light. May participate in regulating pigment synthesis like the carotenoid deinoxanthin which could protect the bacterium from intense visible light. From Deinococcus radiodurans (strain ATCC 13939 / DSM 20539 / JC
   1049..1612    +  CDS            atpA (fragment): VATA_THEVO - Experimental evidence at protein level: Swiss-Prot protein existence level 1. Produces ATP from ADP in the presence of a proton gradient across the membrane. The archaeal alpha chain is a catalytic subunit. From Thermoplasma volcanium (strain ATCC 51530 / DSM 4299 / JCM 9571 / NBRC 15438 / GSS1).
   1655..2191    +  CDS            bphP (fragment): BPHY_DEIRA - Experimental evidence at protein level: Swiss-Prot protein existence level 1. Photoreceptor which exists in two forms that are reversibly interconvertible by light: the R form that absorbs maximally in the red region of the spectrum and the FR form that absorbs maximally in the far-red region. Has also a slight blue shift for the far-red maximum. Could also absorb green light. May participate in regulating pigment synthesis like the carotenoid deinoxanthin which could protect the bacterium from intense visible light. From Deinococcus radiodurans (strain ATCC 13939 / DSM 20539 / JC
   2198..2221    +  CDS            FLAG: FLAG® epitope tag, followed by an enterokinase cleavage site
   2240..2323    +  CDS            large T antigen (fragment): large T antigen from SV40 (simian virus 40)
   2346..2467    +  polyA_signal   SV40 poly(A) signal: SV40 polyadenylation signal
   2501..2929    -  rep_origin     f1 ori (sequence partly withheld): f1 bacteriophage origin of replication; arrow indicates direction of (+) strand synthesis
   2956..3060    +  promoter       AmpR promoter: bla
   3062..3419    +  promoter       SV40 promoter: SV40 enhancer and early promoter
   3454..4248    +  CDS            NeoR/KanR: aminoglycoside phosphotransferase from Tn5; aph(3')-II (or nptII); confers resistance to neomycin, kanamycin, and G418 (Geneticin®)
   4269..4421    +  CDS            ble (fragment): BLE_KLEPN - Experimental evidence at protein level: Swiss-Prot protein existence level 1. Binding protein with a strong affinity to the bleomycin family of antibiotics. Binds to CL990; an antimitotic-antibiotic compound. From Klebsiella pneumoniae.
   4480..4527    +  polyA_signal   HSV TK poly(A) signal: herpes simplex virus thymidine kinase polyadenylation signal (Cole and Stacy, 1985)
   4618..4634    -  polyA_signal   bGH poly(A) signal (fragment): bovine growth hormone polyadenylation signal
   4856..5444    +  rep_origin     ori: high-copy-number ColE1/pMB1/pBR322/pUC origin of replication
>Addgene plasmid #130151 | pRDAX-403 FLAG miRFP670[1] Stuffer/InteinB miRFP670[2] | depositor full sequence | sequence record 249529 | Full Sequence
TAGTTATTAATAGTAATCAATTACGGGGTCATTAGTTCATAGCCCATATATGGAGTTCCGCGTTACATAA
CTTACGGTAAATGGCCCGCCTGGCTGACCGCCCAACGACCCCCGCCCATTGACGTCAATAATGACGTATG
TTCCCATAGTAACGCCAATAGGGACTTTCCATTGACGTCAATGGGTGGAGTATTTACGGTAAACTGCCCA
CTTGGCAGTACATCAAGTGTATCATATGCCAAGTACGCCCCCTATTGACGTCAATGACGGTAAATGGCCC
GCCTGGCATTATGCCCAGTACATGACCTTATGGGACTTTCCTACTTGGCAGTACATCTACGTATTAGTCA
TCGCTATTACCATGGTGATGCGGTTTTGGCAGTACATCAATGGGCGTGGATAGCGGTTTGACTCACGGGG
ATTTCCAAGTCTCCACCCCATTGACGTCAATGGGAGTTTGTTTTGGCACCAAAATCAACGGGACTTTCCA
AAATGTCGTAACAACTCCGCCCCATTGACGCAAATGGGCGGTAGGCGTGTACGGTGGGAGGTCTATATAA
GCAGAGCTGGTTTAGTGAACCGTCAGATCCGCTAGCGCTACCGGACTCAGATCTCGAGCTCAAGCTTCGA
ATTCGCCACCATGGACTACAAAGACGATGACGATAAAGGAAGTGTGGCTGGGCATGCTAGCGGTTCTCCT
GCCTTTGGCACCGCTAGTCACTCCAACTGCGAGCACGAGGAGATCCATCTTGCTGGGAGTATCCAGCCTC
ACGGAGCCCTTCTGGTCGTTAGCGAACACGATCACCGTGTGATTCAGGCAAGCGCGAATGCAGCCGAGTT
CCTCAACCTGGGCAGTGTGCTGGGAGTTCCCTTGGCCGAAATCGACGGAGATCTGCTGATCAAGATTCTG
CCCCATCTCGATCCGACAGCTGAAGGCATGCCAGTAGCAGTTAGGTGTCGCATTGGGAATCCGTCCACCG
AGTATTGCGGTCTGATGCATAGGCCACCAGAAGGAGGGCTGATTATCGAGCTGGAAAGAGCGGGACCCAA
GTGCGTGTCAGGAGAAACTCCTGTGTACCTTGCTGATGGCAAGACCATCAAGATCAAGGACCTGTATTCA
TCCGAGAGGAAGAAGGAGGATAACATCGTGGAGGCTGGATCTGGGGAAGAGATCATCCACCTGAAAGACC
CGATTCAGATCTACTCCTACGTGGATGGGACCATAGTACGAAGCAGAAGCAGACTGCTGTACAAAGGCAA
ATCCAGCTATCTGGTGCGTATTGAGACTATCGGAGGTAGGTCAGTCAGTGTGACACCAGTCCATAAGCTC
TTCGTCCTTACGGAGAAAGGCATAGAGGAAGTCATGGCCTCCAATCTGAAAGTGGGTGACATGATTGCGG
CTGTAGCCGAAAGTGAGAGCGAAGCACGGGATTGTGGGATGTCTGAGGAATGCGTTATGGAAGCAGAGGT
TTACACCTCTCTGGAAGCCACATTTGATCGGGTCAAGAGCATTGCCTACGAGAAAGGGGACTTTGACGTG
TATGACCTCAGTGTGCCCGAATATGGTCGCAACTTCATTGGCGGAGAAGGCTTGTTGGTTCTCCACAATA
CAAGAGCGGGACCCAGTATCGACCTGTCTGGGACACTCGCACCAGCACTGGAGCGCATAAGAACTGCTGG
ATCACTGAGGGCCCTCTGTGACGACACAGTCTTGCTCTTTCAGCAATGTACGGGCTATGATCGAGTGATG
GTGTACCGATTCGACGAACAGGGTCATGGTCTGGTCTTTTCCGAGTGTCACGTGCCTGGCCTGGAGAGCT
ACTTTGGCAACCGCTATCCCTCTTCTACCGTACCCCAGATGGCCAGGCAACTTTACGTCCGGCAACGGGT
CAGAGTGCTGGTGGATGTGACCTACCAGCCTGTGCCACTCGAACCTCGGCTGAGCCCACTCACTGGACGG
GATCTGGACATGAGCGGCTGCTTCCTGAGGTCCATGTCACCTTGCCATCTGCAGTTCTTGAAGGACATGG
GCGTTCGAGCCACACTCGCAGTCTCACTGGTTGTAGGCGGGAAACTGTGGGGTCTTGTGGTGTGTCACCA
CTACCTTCCCAGGTTCATCCGGTTCGAGTTGAGAGCCATCTGCAAACGTTTGGCCGAGAGAATAGCCACC
CGCATTACTGCTCTGGAATCCACTGGTGATTACAAGGATGACGATGACAAGTAAGCGGCCGCGACTCTAG
ATCATAATCAGCCATACCACATTTGTAGAGGTTTTACTTGCTTTAAAAAACCTCCCACACCTCCCCCTGA
ACCTGAAACATAAAATGAATGCAATTGTTGTTGTTAACTTGTTTATTGCAGCTTATAATGGTTACAAATA
AAGCAATAGCATCACAAATTTCACAAATAAAGCATTTTTTTCACTGCATTCTAGTTGTGGTTTGTCCAAA
CTCATCAATGTATCTTAAGGCGTAAATTGTAAGCGTTAATATTTTGTTAAAATTCGCGTTAAATTTTTGT
TAAATCAGCTCATTTTTTAACCAATAGGCCGAAATCGGCAAAATCCCTTATAAATCAAAAGAATAGACCG
AGATAGGGT
[37 nt withheld, positions 2600-2636]
AAAGAACGTGGACTCCAACGTCAAAGG
[49 nt withheld, positions 2664-2712]
T
[91 nt withheld, positions 2714-2804]
G
[124 nt withheld, positions 2806-2929]
CAGGTGGCACTTTTCGGGGAAATGTGCGCGGAACCCCTATTTGTTTATTTTTCTAAATACATTCAAATAT
GTATCCGCTCATGAGACAATAACCCTGATAAATGCTTCAATAATATTGAAAAAGGAAGAGTCCTGAGGCG
GAAAGAACCAGCTGTGGAATGTGTGTCAGTTAGGGTGTGGAAAGTCCCCAGGCTCCCCAGCAGGCAGAAG
TATGCAAAGCATGCATCTCAATTAGTCAGCAACCAGGTGTGGAAAGTCCCCAGGCTCCCCAGCAGGCAGA
AGTATGCAAAGCATGCATCTCAATTAGTCAGCAACCATAGTCCCGCCCCTAACTCCGCCCATCCCGCCCC
TAACTCCGCCCAGTTCCGCCCATTCTCCGCCCCATGGCTGACTAATTTTTTTTATTTATGCAGAGGCCGA
GGCCGCCTCGGCCTCTGAGCTATTCCAGAAGTAGTGAGGAGGCTTTTTTGGAGGCCTAGGCTTTTGCAAA
GATCGATCAAGAGACAGGATGAGGATCGTTTCGCATGATTGAACAAGATGGATTGCACGCAGGTTCTCCG
GCCGCTTGGGTGGAGAGGCTATTCGGCTATGACTGGGCACAACAGACAATCGGCTGCTCTGATGCCGCCG
TGTTCCGGCTGTCAGCGCAGGGGCGCCCGGTTCTTTTTGTCAAGACCGACCTGTCCGGTGCCCTGAATGA
ACTGCAAGACGAGGCAGCGCGGCTATCGTGGCTGGCCACGACGGGCGTTCCTTGCGCAGCTGTGCTCGAC
GTTGTCACTGAAGCGGGAAGGGACTGGCTGCTATTGGGCGAAGTGCCGGGGCAGGATCTCCTGTCATCTC
ACCTTGCTCCTGCCGAGAAAGTATCCATCATGGCTGATGCAATGCGGCGGCTGCATACGCTTGATCCGGC
TACCTGCCCATTCGACCACCAAGCGAAACATCGCATCGAGCGAGCACGTACTCGGATGGAAGCCGGTCTT
GTCGATCAGGATGATCTGGACGAAGAGCATCAGGGGCTCGCGCCAGCCGAACTGTTCGCCAGGCTCAAGG
CGAGCATGCCCGACGGCGAGGATCTCGTCGTGACCCATGGCGATGCCTGCTTGCCGAATATCATGGTGGA
AAATGGCCGCTTTTCTGGATTCATCGACTGTGGCCGGCTGGGTGTGGCGGACCGCTATCAGGACATAGCG
TTGGCTACCCGTGATATTGCTGAAGAGCTTGGCGGCGAATGGGCTGACCGCTTCCTCGTGCTTTACGGTA
TCGCCGCTCCCGATTCGCAGCGCATCGCCTTCTATCGCCTTCTTGACGAGTTCTTCTGAGCGGGACTCTG
GGGTTCGAAATGACCGACCAAGCGACGCCCAACCTGCCATCACGAGATTTCGATTCCACCGCCGCCTTCT
ATGAAAGGTTGGGCTTCGGAATCGTTTTCCGGGACGCCGGCTGGATGATCCTCCAGCGCGGGGATCTCAT
GCTGGAGTTCTTCGCCCACCCTAGGGGGAGGCTAACTGAAACACGGAAGGAGACAATACCGGAAGGAACC
CGCGCTATGACGGCAATAAAAAGACAGAATAAAACGCACGGTGTTGGGTCGTTTGTTCATAAACGCGGGG
TTCGGTCCCAGGGCTGGCACTCTGTCGATACCCCACCGAGACCCCATTGGGGCCAATACGCCCGCGTTTC
TTCCTTTTCCCCACCCCACCCCCCAAGTTCGGGTGAAGGCCCAGGGCTCGCAGCCAACGTCGGGGCGGCA
GGCCCTGCCATAGCCTCAGGTTACTCATATATACTTTAGATTGATTTAAAACTTCATTTTTAATTTAAAA
GGATCTAGGTGAAGATCCTTTTTGATAATCTCATGACCAAAATCCCTTAACGTGAGTTTTCGTTCCACTG
AGCGTCAGACCCCGTAGAAAAGATCAAAGGATCTTCTTGAGATCCTTTTTTTCTGCGCGTAATCTGCTGC
TTGCAAACAAAAAAACCACCGCTACCAGCGGTGGTTTGTTTGCCGGATCAAGAGCTACCAACTCTTTTTC
CGAAGGTAACTGGCTTCAGCAGAGCGCAGATACCAAATACTGTCCTTCTAGTGTAGCCGTAGTTAGGCCA
CCACTTCAAGAACTCTGTAGCACCGCCTACATACCTCGCTCTGCTAATCCTGTTACCAGTGGCTGCTGCC
AGTGGCGATAAGTCGTGTCTTACCGGGTTGGACTCAAGACGATAGTTACCGGATAAGGCGCAGCGGTCGG
GCTGAACGGGGGGTTCGTGCACACAGCCCAGCTTGGAGCGAACGACCTACACCGAACTGAGATACCTACA
GCGTGAGCTATGAGAAAGCGCCACGCTTCCCGAAGGGAGAAAGGCGGACAGGTATCCGGTAAGCGGCAGG
GTCGGAACAGGAGAGCGCACGAGGGAGCTTCCAGGGGGAAACGCCTGGTATCTTTATAGTCCTGTCGGGT
TTCGCCACCTCTGACTTGAGCGTCGATTTTTGTGATGCTCGTCAGGGGGGCGGAGCCTATGGAAAAACGC
CAGCAACGCGGCCTTTTTACGGTTCCTGGCCTTTTGCTGGCCTTTTGCTCACATGTTCTTTCCTGCGTTA
TCCCCTGATTCTGTGGATAACCGTATTACCGCCATGCAT
